Addgene plasmid #137831: FKBP-NTEVp(WT)
Purpose: Cytosolic split-TEV protease chain with FKBP Rapamycin sensing domain, N-terminal WT TEV protease
Depositing lab: Joshua Leonard. Depositing organization: Northwestern University. Publication: Computation-guided optimization of split protein systems. Dolberg TB, Meger AT, Boucher JD, Corcoran WK, Schauer EE, Prybutok AN, Raman S, Leonard JN. Nat Chem Biol. 2021 May;17(5):531-539. doi: 10.1038/s41589-020-00729-8. Epub 2021 Feb 1. PubMed 33526893.
Backbone
  Vector backbone: pcDNA3.1/HygroR(+)
  Backbone size w/o insert (bp): 4321
  Total vector size (bp): 5173
  Modifications to backbone: Modified from pcDNA3.1/HygroR(+) to lack HygroR.
  Vector type: Mammalian Expression
Growth in bacteria
  Bacterial resistance: Ampicillin, 100 μg/mL
  Growth temperature: 37°C
  Growth strain: DH5alpha
  Copy number: High Copy
Gene/Insert
  Gene/Insert name: FKBP-NTEVp(WT)
  Species: H. sapiens (human)
  Insert size (bp): 852
  Promoter: CMV
  Tag / fusion protein: 3x FLAG (N terminal on insert); NES (N terminal on insert)
  Cloning method: Restriction Enzyme; 5′ cloning site NheI (not destroyed); 3′ cloning site NotI (not destroyed)
  Sequencing primers: 5′ CGCAAATGGGCGGTAGGCGTG; 3′ TAGAAGGCACAGTCGAGG
Terms and licenses: Academic/Nonprofit Terms; Industry Terms: Not Available to Industry
Depositor comments: Please visit https://www.biorxiv.org/content/10.1101/863530v2 for bioRxiv preprint.
How to cite: FKBP-NTEVp(WT) was a gift from Joshua Leonard (Addgene plasmid # 137831 ; http://n2t.net/addgene:137831 ; RRID:Addgene_137831)
