[The description below was written by a language model from this plasmid's Addgene catalogue record and pLannotate feature annotations shown in this document.]
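Description:
FKBP-NTEVp(WT) is a mammalian expression plasmid of about 5.2 kb built on a pcDNA3.1/HygroR(+) backbone from which the hygromycin resistance gene has been removed. It is propagated in E. coli through a high-copy ColE1/pUC-type origin and selected with ampicillin via the β-lactamase gene; an f1 origin is also present. The SV40 early promoter and SV40 poly(A) signal that once flanked the mammalian marker remain. Between them the annotation detects only a short fragment resembling a bleomycin-resistance gene, so the plasmid appears to carry no functional mammalian selection marker and is suited to transient transfection. Small annotated remnants, such as the lac promoter/operator, a lacI fragment, a bom fragment and a brief HIV-1 LTR-like match, are backbone residue or annotation artefacts rather than functional parts.

The payload is an 852 bp insert cloned between NheI and NotI. It is driven by the CMV immediate-early enhancer and promoter and terminated by the bovine growth hormone polyadenylation signal, with a T7 promoter sitting upstream of the coding region. The insert encodes human FKBP12 (FKBP1A) fused upstream of the N-terminal fragment of wild-type tobacco etch virus protease. According to the catalogue entry, it is preceded by a 3x FLAG epitope for detection and a nuclear export signal that keeps the protein cytosolic; these two elements are not annotated in the feature table. FKBP serves as the rapamycin-sensing domain. This chain is one half of a chemically inducible split-protease system, in which rapamycin-induced dimerization with a partner chain, presumably an FRB fusion to the C-terminal TEV fragment supplied on another plasmid, would reconstitute protease activity. The construct carries the unmutated split TEV half and comes from work on computation-guided optimization of split protein systems.
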