Features (pLannotate 1.2.2; 21 found; start..end, strand, type, name):
      1..380     +  enhancer       CMV enhancer: human cytomegalovirus immediate early enhancer
    381..584     +  promoter       CMV promoter: human cytomegalovirus (CMV) immediate early promoter
    580..613     +  LTR            5' LTR (truncated) (fragment): truncated 5' long terminal repeat (LTR) from HIV-1
    629..647     +  promoter       T7 promoter: promoter for bacteriophage T7 RNA polymerase
    793..1116    +  CDS            FKBP1A: FKB1A_HUMAN - Also known as FKBP1, FKBP12. Experimental evidence at protein level: Swiss-Prot protein existence level 1. Keeps in an inactive conformation TGFBR1, the TGF-beta type I serine/threonine kinase receptor, preventing TGF-beta receptor activation in absence of ligand. Recruits SMAD7 to ACVR1B which prevents the association of SMAD2 and SMAD3 with the activin receptor complex, thereby blocking the activin signal. May modulate the RYR1 calcium channel activity. PPIases accelerate the folding of proteins. It catalyzes the cis-trans isomerization of proline imidic peptide bonds in oligop
   1177..1524    +  CDS            TEV protease (fragment): tobacco etch virus protease (Kapust et al., 2001)
   1578..1689    +  polyA_signal   bGH poly(A) signal: bovine growth hormone polyadenylation signal
   1806..1827    +  promoter       SV40 promoter (fragment): SV40 enhancer and early promoter
   1848..2276    +  rep_origin     f1 ori (sequence partly withheld): f1 bacteriophage origin of replication; arrow indicates direction of (+) strand synthesis
   2281..2303    +  promoter       SV40 promoter (fragment): SV40 enhancer and early promoter
   2304..2495    +  promoter       SV40 promoter: SV40 early promoter
   2522..2620    +  CDS            ble (fragment): BLE_KLEPN - Experimental evidence at protein level: Swiss-Prot protein existence level 1. Binding protein with a strong affinity to the bleomycin family of antibiotics. Binds to CL990; an antimitotic-antibiotic compound. From Klebsiella pneumoniae.
   2615..2736    +  polyA_signal   SV40 poly(A) signal: SV40 polyadenylation signal
   2809..2825    -  protein_bind   lac operator: The lac repressor binds to the lac operator to inhibit transcription in E. coli. This inhibition can be relieved by adding lactose or isopropyl-β-D-thiogalactopyranoside (IPTG). lac repressor encoded by lacI
   2833..2863    -  promoter       lac promoter: promoter for the E. coli lac operon
   2878..2899    -  protein_bind   CAP binding site: CAP binding activates transcription in the presence of cAMP. E. coli catabolite activator protein
   2912..3004    -  CDS            lacI (fragment): lac repressor; lacI; The lac repressor binds to the lac operator to inhibit transcription in E. coli. This inhibition can be relieved by adding lactose or isopropyl-β-D-thiogalactopyranoside (IPTG).
   3187..3775    -  rep_origin     ori: high-copy-number ColE1/pMB1/pBR322/pUC origin of replication
   3946..4806    -  CDS            AmpR: β-lactamase; bla; confers resistance to ampicillin, carbenicillin, and related antibiotics
   4807..4911    -  promoter       AmpR promoter: bla
   4970..5022    -  misc_feature   bom (fragment): basis of mobility region from pBR322
>Addgene plasmid #137831 | FKBP-NTEVp(WT) | addgene full sequence | sequence record 349131 | Addgene NGS Result
GACATTGATTATTGACTAGTTATTAATAGTAATCAATTACGGGGTCATTAGTTCATAGCCCATATATGGA
GTTCCGCGTTACATAACTTACGGTAAATGGCCCGCCTGGCTGACCGCCCAACGACCCCCGCCCATTGACG
TCAATAATGACGTATGTTCCCATAGTAACGCCAATAGGGACTTTCCATTGACGTCAATGGGTGGAGTATT
TACGGTAAACTGCCCACTTGGCAGTACATCAAGTGTATCATATGCCAAGTACGCCCCCTATTGACGTCAA
TGACGGTAAATGGCCCGCCTGGCATTATGCCCAGTACATGACCTTATGGGACTTTCCTACTTGGCAGTAC
ATCTACGTATTAGTCATCGCTATTACCATGGTGATGCGGTTTTGGCAGTACATCAATGGGCGTGGATAGC
GGTTTGACTCACGGGGATTTCCAAGTCTCCACCCCATTGACGTCAATGGGAGTTTGTTTTGGCACCAAAA
TCAACGGGACTTTCCAAAATGTCGTAACAACTCCGCCCCATTGACGCAAATGGGCGGTAGGCGTGTACGG
TGGGAGGTCTATATAAGCAGAGCTCTCTGGCTAACTAGAGAACCCACTGCTTACTGGCTTATCGAAATTA
ATACGACTCACTATAGGGAGTCCCAAGCTGGCTAGCGCCACCATGGACTACAAAGACCACGACGGCGATT
ACAAGGATCATGACATCGATTACAAAGACGATGACGATAAGATGGAAGAGCTGAGCCAGGCTCTGGCCAG
CTCCTTTAGCGTGTCCTCCGGAATGGGAGTGCAGGTGGAAACCATCTCCCCAGGAGACGGGCGCACCTTC
CCCAAGCGCGGCCAGACCTGCGTGGTGCACTACACCGGGATGCTTGAAGATGGAAAGAAATTTGATTCCT
CCCGGGACAGAAACAAGCCCTTTAAGTTTATGCTAGGCAAGCAGGAGGTGATCCGAGGCTGGGAAGAAGG
GGTTGCCCAGATGAGTGTGGGTCAGAGAGCCAAACTGACTATATCTCCAGATTATGCCTATGGTGCCACT
GGGCACCCAGGCATCATCCCACCACATGCCACTCTCGTCTTTGATGTGGAGCTTCTAAAACTGGAAGGAT
CCGGTGGTGGCGGGTCTGGAGGAGGAGGTAGTGGTGGAGGTGGCTCTGGTACCGAGAGCTTGTTTAAGGG
GCCGCGTGATTACAACCCGATATCGAGCACCATTTGTCATTTGACGAATGAATCTGATGGGCACACAACA
TCGTTGTATGGTATTGGATTTGGTCCCTTCATCATTACAAACAAGCACTTGTTTAGAAGAAATAATGGAA
CACTGTTGGTCCAATCACTACATGGTGTATTCAAGGTCAAGAACACCACGACTTTGCAACAACACCTCAT
TGATGGGAGGGACATGATAATTATTCGCATGCCTAAGGATTTCCCACCATTTCCTCAAAAGCTGAAATTT
AGAGAGCCACAAAGGGAAGAGCGCATATGTCTTGTGACAACCAACTTCCAAACTTAGGCGGCCGCTCGAG
TCTAGAGGGCCCGTTTAAACCCGCTGATCAGCCTCGACTGTGCCTTCTAGTTGCCAGCCATCTGTTGTTT
GCCCCTCCCCCGTGCCTTCCTTGACCCTGGAAGGTGCCACTCCCACTGTCCTTTCCTAATAAAATGAGGA
AATTGCATCGCATTGTCTGAGTAGGTGTCATTCTATTCTGGGGGGTGGGGTGGGGCAGGACAGCAAGGGG
GAGGATTGGGAAGTCAATAGCAGGCATGCTGGGGATGCGGTGGGCTCTATGGCTTCTGAGGCGGAAAGAA
CCAGCTGGGGCTCTAGGGGGTATCCCC
[124 nt withheld, positions 1848-1971]
C
[91 nt withheld, positions 1973-2063]
A
[49 nt withheld, positions 2065-2113]
CCTTTGACGTTGGAGTCCACGTTCTTT
[37 nt withheld, positions 2141-2177]
ACCCTATCTCGGTCTATTCTTTTGATTTATAAGGGATTTTGCCGATTTCGGCCTATTGGTTAAAAAATGA
GCTGATTTAACAAAAATTTAACGCGAATTAATTCTGTGGAATGTGTGTCAGTTAGGCTCAATTAGTCAGC
AACCATAGTCCCGCCCCTAACTCCGCCCATCCCGCCCCTAACTCCGCCCAGTTCCGCCCATTCTCCGCCC
CATGGCTGACTAATTTTTTTTATTTATGCAGAGGCCGAGGCCGCCTCTGCCTCTGAGCTATTCCAGAAGT
AGTGAGGAGGCTTTTTTGGAGGCCTAGGCTTTTGCAAAAAGCTCCCGGGAGCTTGTATATCCATTTTCGG
AGGTTGGGCTTCGGAATCGTTTTCCGGGACGCCGGCTGGATGATCCTCCAGCGCGGGGATCTCATGCTGG
AGTTCTTCGCCCACCCCAACTTGTTTATTGCAGCTTATAATGGTTACAAATAAAGCAATAGCATCACAAA
TTTCACAAATAAAGCATTTTTTTCACTGCATTCTAGTTGTGGTTTGTCCAAACTCATCAATGTATCTTAT
CATGTCTGTATACCGTCGACCTCTAGCTAGAGCTTGGCGTAATCATGGTCATAGCTGTTTCCTGTGTGAA
ATTGTTATCCGCTCACAATTCCACACAACATACGAGCCGGAAGCATAAAGTGTAAAGCCTGGGGTGCCTA
ATGAGTGAGCTAACTCACATTAATTGCGTTGCGCTCACTGCCCGCTTTCCAGTCGGGAAACCTGTCGTGC
CAGCTGCATTAATGAATCGGCCAACGCGCGGGGAGAGGCGGTTTGCGTATTGGGCGCTCTTCCGCTTCCT
CGCTCACTGACTCGCTGCGCTCGGTCGTTCGGCTGCGGCGAGCGGTATCAGCTCACTCAAAGGCGGTAAT
ACGGTTATCCACAGAATCAGGGGATAACGCAGGAAAGAACATGTGAGCAAAAGGCCAGCAAAAGGCCAGG
AACCGTAAAAAGGCCGCGTTGCTGGCGTTTTTCCATAGGCTCCGCCCCCCTGACGAGCATCACAAAAATC
GACGCTCAAGTCAGAGGTGGCGAAACCCGACAGGACTATAAAGATACCAGGCGTTTCCCCCTGGAAGCTC
CCTCGTGCGCTCTCCTGTTCCGACCCTGCCGCTTACCGGATACCTGTCCGCCTTTCTCCCTTCGGGAAGC
GTGGCGCTTTCTCATAGCTCACGCTGTAGGTATCTCAGTTCGGTGTAGGTCGTTCGCTCCAAGCTGGGCT
GTGTGCACGAACCCCCCGTTCAGCCCGACCGCTGCGCCTTATCCGGTAACTATCGTCTTGAGTCCAACCC
GGTAAGACACGACTTATCGCCACTGGCAGCAGCCACTGGTAACAGGATTAGCAGAGCGAGGTATGTAGGC
GGTGCTACAGAGTTCTTGAAGTGGTGGCCTAACTACGGCTACACTAGAAGAACAGTATTTGGTATCTGCG
CTCTGCTGAAGCCAGTTACCTTCGGAAAAAGAGTTGGTAGCTCTTGATCCGGCAAACAAACCACCGCTGG
TAGCGGTGGTTTTTTTGTTTGCAAGCAGCAGATTACGCGCAGAAAAAAAGGATCTCAAGAAGATCCTTTG
ATCTTTTCTACGGGGTCTGACGCTCAGTGGAACGAAAACTCACGTTAAGGGATTTTGGTCATGAGATTAT
CAAAAAGGATCTTCACCTAGATCCTTTTAAATTAAAAATGAAGTTTTAAATCAATCTAAAGTATATATGA
GTAAACTTGGTCTGACAGTTACCAATGCTTAATCAGTGAGGCACCTATCTCAGCGATCTGTCTATTTCGT
TCATCCATAGTTGCCTGACTCCCCGTCGTGTAGATAACTACGATACGGGAGGGCTTACCATCTGGCCCCA
GTGCTGCAATGATACCGCGAGATCCACGCTCACCGGCTCCAGATTTATCAGCAATAAACCAGCCAGCCGG
AAGGGCCGAGCGCAGAAGTGGTCCTGCAACTTTATCCGCCTCCATCCAGTCTATTAATTGTTGCCGGGAA
GCTAGAGTAAGTAGTTCGCCAGTTAATAGTTTGCGCAACGTTGTTGCCATTGCTACAGGCATCGTGGTGT
CACGCTCGTCGTTTGGTATGGCTTCATTCAGCTCCGGTTCCCAACGATCAAGGCGAGTTACATGATCCCC
CATGTTGTGCAAAAAAGCGGTTAGCTCCTTCGGTCCTCCGATCGTTGTCAGAAGTAAGTTGGCCGCAGTG
TTATCACTCATGGTTATGGCAGCACTGCATAATTCTCTTACTGTCATGCCATCCGTAAGATGCTTTTCTG
TGACTGGTGAGTACTCAACCAAGTCATTCTGAGAATAGTGTATGCGGCGACCGAGTTGCTCTTGCCCGGC
GTCAATACGGGATAATACCGCGCCACATAGCAGAACTTTAAAAGTGCTCATCATTGGAAAACGTTCTTCG
GGGCGAAAACTCTCAAGGATCTTACCGCTGTTGAGATCCAGTTCGATGTAACCCACTCGTGCACCCAACT
GATCTTCAGCATCTTTTACTTTCACCAGCGTTTCTGGGTGAGCAAAAACAGGAAGGCAAAATGCCGCAAA
AAAGGGAATAAGGGCGACACGGAAATGTTGAATACTCATACTCTTCCTTTTTCAATATTATTGAAGCATT
TATCAGGGTTATTGTCTCATGAGCGGATACATATTTGAATGTATTTAGAAAAATAAACAAATAGGGGTTC
CGCGCACATTTCCCCGAAAAGTGCCACCTGACGTCGACGGATCGGGAGATCTCCCGATCCCCTATGGTGC
ACTCTCAGTACAATCTGCTCTGATGCCGCATAGTTAAGCCAGTATCTGCTCCCTGCTTGTGTGTTGGAGG
TCGCTGAGTAGTGCGCGAGCAAAATTTAAGCTACAACAAGGCAAGGCTTGACCGACAATTGCATGAAGAA
TCTGCTTAGGGTTAGGCGTTTTGCGCTGCTTCGCGATGTACGGGCCAGATATACGCGTT
